>Addgene plasmid #199216 | pUC_hU6-shRKIP_BFP | addgene full sequence | sequence record 396464 | Addgene NGS Result
TGCCTACTGCCTCGGACTTCAAGGGGCTAGAATTCGTTTTTTTTTGTATCAAGTACTAGAACTCCCCAGT
GGGAATTCGGCTCCGGTGCCCGTCAGTGGGCAGAGCGCACATCGCCCACAGTCCCCGAGAAGTTGGGGGG
AGGGGTCGGCAATTGAACCGGTGCCTAGAGAAGGTGGCGCGGGGTAAACTGGGAAAGTGATGTCGTGTAC
TGGCTCCGCCTTTTTCCCGAGGGTGGGGGAGAACCGTATATAAGTGCAGTAGTCGCCGTGAACGTTCTTT
TTCGCAACGGGTTTGCCGCCAGAACACAGGTAAGTGCCGTGTGTGGTTCCCGCGGGCCTGGCCTCTTTAC
GGGTTATGGCCCTTGCGTGCCTTGAATTACTTCCACCTGGCTGCAGTACGTGATTCTTGATCCCGAGCTT
CGGGTTGGAAGTGGGTGGGAGAGTTCGAGGCCTTGCGCTTAAGGAGCCCCTTCGCCTCGTGCTTGAGTTG
AGGCCTGGCCTGGGCGCTGGGGCCGCCGCGTGCGAATCTGGTGGCACCTTCGCGCCTGTCTCGCTGCTTT
CGATAAGTCTCTAGCCATTTAAAATTTTTGATGACCTGCTGCGACGCTTTTTTTCTGGCAAGATAGTCTT
GTAAATGCGGGCCAAGATCTGCACACTGGTATTTCGGTTTTTGGGGCCGCGGGCGGCGACGGGGCCCGTG
CGTCCCAGCGCACATGTTCGGCGAGGCGGGGCCTGCGAGCGCGGCCACCGAGAATCGGACGGGGGTAGTC
TCAAGCTGGCCGGCCTGCTCTGGTGCCTGGCCTCGCGCCGCCGTGTATCGCCCCGCCCTGGGCGGCAAGG
CTGGCCCGGTCGGCACCAGTTGCGTGAGCGGAAAGATGGCCGCTTCCCGGCCCTGCTGCAGGGAGCTCAA
AATGAAGGACGCGGCGCTCGGGAGAGCGGGCGGGTGAGTCACCCACACAAAGGAAAAGGGCCTTTCCGTC
CTCAGCCGTCGCTTCATGTGACTCCACGGAGTACCGGGCGCCGTCCAGGCACCTCGATTAGTTCTCGAGC
TTTTGGAGTACGTCGTCTTTAGGTTGGGGGGAGGGGTTTTATGCGATGGAGTTTCCCCACACTGAGTGGG
TGGAGACTGAAGTTAGGCCAGCTTGGCACTTGATGTAATTCTCCTTGGAATTTGCCCTTTTTGAGTTTGG
ATCTTGGTTCATTCTCAAGCCTCAGACAGTGGTTCAAAGTTTTTTTCTTCCATTTCAGGTGTCGTGACGT
ACGGCCACCATGAGCATGTCCGAACTGATTAAAGAGAACATGCACATGAAACTTTATATGGAAGGTACGG
TCGACAACCACCATTTCAAATGTACCTCCGAAGGAGAGGGCAAACCCTACGAGGGCACCCAAACGATGAG
AATTAAAGTAGTAGAAGGTGGGCCGCTGCCCTTTGCCTTTGACATTCTGGCAACTTCTTTTCTCTACGGG
AGTAAAACTTTTATCAACCATACGCAAGGCATTCCAGACTTCTTTAAGCAGTCATTTCCCGAGGGGTTTA
CTTGGGAGCGGGTCACAACATACGAGGACGGCGGCGTGCTGACCGCTACTCAGGACACCAGCCTGCAAGA
CGGGTGTTTGATCTACAATGTGAAGATTCGAGGCGTAAACTTTACTTCAAACGGCCCAGTTATGCAGAAA
AAAACCCTCGGCTGGGAGGCTTTTACAGAGACTCTTTACCCAGCCGACGGTGGTTTGGAAGGCCGAAACG
ACATGGCATTGAAATTGGTTGGCGGGAGCCACCTTATAGCGAATATAAAGACGACCTATCGGTCTAAAAA
GCCCGCCAAAAATTTGAAGATGCCTGGTGTATATTACGTCGACTATAGGCTTGAGAGAATAAAAGAAGCT
AACAACGAAACCTATGTGGAGCAACATGAGGTTGCAGTTGCACGCTACTGCGATCTGCCGAGCAAATTGG
GGCACAAGCTGAATTGATCAGCTAGAGCTCGCTAATCAGCCTCGACTGTGCCTTCTAGTTGCCAGCCATC
TGTTGTTTGCCCCTCCCCCGTGCCTTCCTTGACCCTGGAAGGTGCCACTCCCACTGTCCTTTCCTAATAA
AATGAGGAAATTGCATCGCATTGTCTGAGTAGGTGTCATTCTATTCTGGGGGGTGGGGTGGGGCAGGACA
GCAAGGGGGAGGATTGGGAAGATAATAGCAGGCATGCTGGGGATGCGGTGGGCTCTATGGTCTAGATTTA
GGGTAGGGGAAATGTGCGCGGAACCCCTATTTGTTTATTTTTCTAAATACATTCAAATATGTATCCGCTC
ATGAGACAATAACCCTGATAAATGCTTCAATAATATTGAAAAAGGAAGAGTATGAGTATTCAACATTTCC
GTGTCGCCCTTATTCCCTTTTTTGCGGCATTTTGCCTTCCTGTTTTTGCTCACCCAGAAACGCTGGTGAA
AGTAAAAGATGCTGAAGATCAGTTGGGTGCACGAGTGGGTTACATCGAACTGGATCTCAACAGCGGTAAG
ATCCTTGAGAGTTTTCGCCCCGAAGAACGTTTTCCAATGATGAGCACTTTTAAAGTTCTGCTATGTGGCG
CGGTATTATCCCGTATTGACGCCGGGCAAGAGCAACTCGGTCGCCGCATACACTATTCTCAGAATGACTT
GGTTGAGTACTCACCAGTCACAGAAAAGCATCTTACGGATGGCATGACAGTAAGAGAATTATGCAGTGCT
GCCATAACCATGAGTGATAACACTGCGGCCAACTTACTTCTGACAACGATCGGAGGACCGAAGGAGCTAA
CCGCTTTTTTGCACAACATGGGGGATCATGTAACTCGCCTTGATCGTTGGGAACCGGAGCTGAATGAAGC
CATACCAAACGACGAGCGTGACACCACGATGCCTGTAGCAATGGCAACAACGTTGCGCAAACTATTAACT
GGCGAACTACTTACTCTAGCTTCCCGGCAACAATTAATAGACTGGATGGAGGCGGATAAAGTTGCAGGAC
CACTTCTGCGCTCGGCCCTTCCGGCTGGCTGGTTTATTGCTGATAAATCTGGAGCCGGTGAGCGTGGAAG
CCGCGGTATCATTGCAGCACTGGGGCCAGATGGTAAGCCCTCCCGTATCGTAGTTATCTACACGACGGGG
AGTCAGGCAACTATGGATGAACGAAATAGACAGATCGCTGAGATAGGTGCCTCACTGATTAAGCATTGGT
AACTGTCAGACCAAGTTTACTCATATATACTTTAGATTGATTTAAAACTTCATTTTTAATTTAAAAGGAT
CTAGGTGAAGATCCTTTTTGATAATCTCATGACCAAAATCCCTTAACGTGAGTTTTCGTTCCACTGAGCG
TCAGACCCCGTAGAAAAGATCAAAGGATCTTCTTGAGATCCTTTTTTTCTGCGCGTAATCTGCTGCTTGC
AAACAAAAAAACCACCGCTACCAGCGGTGGTTTGTTTGCCGGATCAAGAGCTACCAACTCTTTTTCCGAA
GGTAACTGGCTTCAGCAGAGCGCAGATACCAAATACTGTTCTTCTAGTGTAGCCGTAGTTAGGCCACCAC
TTCAAGAACTCTGTAGCACCGCCTACATACCTCGCTCTGCTAATCCTGTTACCAGTGGCTGCTGCCAGTG
GCGATAAGTCGTGTCTTACCGGGTTGGACTCAAGACGATAGTTACCGGATAAGGCGCAGCGGTCGGGCTG
AACGGGGGGTTCGTGCACACAGCCCAGCTTGGAGCGAACGACCTACACCGAACTGAGATACCTACAGCGT
GAGCTATGAGAAAGCGCCACGCTTCCCGAAGGGAGAAAGGCGGACAGGTATCCGGTAAGCGGCAGGGTCG
GAACAGGAGAGCGCACGAGGGAGCTTCCAGGGGGAAACGCCTGGTATCTTTATAGTCCTGTCGGGTTTCG
CCACCTCTGACTTGAGCGTCGATTTTTGTGATGCTCGTCAGGGGGGCGGAGCCTATGGAAAAACGCCAGC
AACGCGGCCTTTTTACGGTTCCTGGCCTTTTGCTGGCCTTTTGCTCAGCTAGCGAGGGCCTATTTCCCAT
GATTCCTTCATATTTGCATATACGATACAAGGCTGTTAGAGAGATAATTGGAATTAATTTGACTGTAAAC
ACAAAGATATTAGTACAAAATACGTGACGTAGAAAGTAATAATTTCTTGGGTAGTTTGCAGTTTTAAAAT
TATGTTTTAAAATGGACTATCATATGCTTACCGTAACTTGAAAGTATTTCGATTTCTTGGCTTTATATAT
CTTGTGGAAAGGACGCGACTTCTTAACCCAACAGAAGGCTCGAGAAGGTATATTGCTGTTGACAGTGAGC
GCTCGTGGGATGGTCTTGATTCATAGTGAAGCCACAGATGTATGAATCAAGACCATCCCACGAA
Features (pLannotate 1.2.2; 11 found; start..end, strand, type, name):
      4..29      +  ncRNA          3' miR-30a (fragment): sequence downstream of the 71-nt precursor of the human miR-30a microRNA (Zeng et al., 2002) miRNA
     98..309     +  promoter       EF-1α core promoter: core promoter for human elongation factor EF-1α
    310..419     +  intron         EF-1α intron A (fragment): intron upstream of the start codon of human EF-1α
   1045..1248    +  intron         EF-1α intron A: truncated intron upstream of the start codon of human EF-1α
   1276..1974    +  CDS            TagBFP: TagBFP is a basic (constitutively fluorescent) blue fluorescent protein published in 2008, derived from Entacmaea quadricolor. It is reported to be a very rapidly-maturing monomer with very low acid sensitivity.
   2006..2117    +  polyA_signal   bGH poly(A) signal: bovine growth hormone polyadenylation signal
   2257..2361    +  promoter       AmpR promoter: bla
   2362..3222    +  CDS            AmpR: β-lactamase; bla; confers resistance to ampicillin, carbenicillin, and related antibiotics
   3393..3981    +  rep_origin     ori: high-copy-number ColE1/pMB1/pBR322/pUC origin of replication
   4044..4284    +  promoter       U6 promoter: RNA polymerase III promoter for human U6 snRNA
   4293..4338    +  ncRNA          5' miR-30a (fragment): sequence upstream of the 71-nt precursor of the human miR-30a microRNA (Zeng et al., 2002) miRNA
