[The description below was written by a language model from this plasmid's Addgene catalogue record and pLannotate feature annotations shown in this document.]
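Description:
pUC_hU6-shRKIP_BFP is a small (about 4.4 kb) pUC-type RNAi expression plasmid for transfection into mammalian cells, built by Gibson cloning into a backbone that originally carried a hU6-driven CRISPR RNA scaffold together with an EF1a-BFP reporter. It is propagated in E. coli through a high-copy ColE1/pUC origin and selected with ampicillin via the β-lactamase gene under its own promoter. No viral packaging elements or mammalian selection marker are annotated, so delivery appears limited to plasmid transfection, with fluorescence as the only means of identifying recipient cells.

The payload is a microRNA-embedded short hairpin (shRNAmiR). The human U6 RNA polymerase III promoter is followed by a 5' miR-30a flanking fragment, and the matching 3' miR-30a flanking fragment lies just across the numbering origin of the circular map, so the hairpin stem-loop sits between them and would be processed through the endogenous microRNA pathway. A separate cassette uses the EF-1α core promoter with portions of its intron A to drive TagBFP, terminated by the bGH polyadenylation signal, so transfected cells are marked by constitutive blue fluorescence.

The record is inconsistent about the target. The plasmid name and stated purpose describe a hairpin against RKIP (PEBP1), whereas the insert fields name shBACH1 and link to BACH1. The feature table does not annotate the hairpin itself, so the discrepancy cannot be resolved from this information and the target should be confirmed against the sequence. The intended use is gene knockdown in mammalian cells, and the associated publication concerns control of metastasis regulator levels.
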