Addgene plasmid #199216: pUC_hU6-shRKIP_BFP
Purpose: Expression plasmid with shRNAmiR targeting RKIP (PEBP1), with a BFP reporter on the backbone.
Depositing lab: Gabor Balazsi. Depositing organization: Stony Brook University. Publication: Nonmonotone invasion landscape by noise-aware control of metastasis activator levels. Wan Y, Cohen J, Szenk M, Farquhar KS, Coraci D, Krzyszton R, Azukas J, Van Nest N, Smashnov A, Chern YJ, De Martino D, Nguyen LC, Bien H, Bravo-Cordero JJ, Chan CH, Rosner MR, Balazsi G. Nat Chem Biol. 2023 Jul;19(7):887-899. doi: 10.1038/s41589-023-01344-z. Epub 2023 May 25. PubMed 37231268.
Backbone
  Vector backbone: pSLQ5429_pUC_hU6-crScaffold_EF1a-BFP
  Backbone manufacturer: Stanley Qi Lab
  Backbone size w/o insert (bp): 4249
  Total vector size (bp): 4404
  Vector type: RNAi
Growth in bacteria
  Bacterial resistance: Ampicillin, 100 μg/mL
  Growth temperature: 37°C
  Growth strain: DH5alpha
  Copy number: High Copy
Gene/Insert
  Gene/Insert name: shBACH1 (alt name: small hairpin RNA targeting BACH1)
  gRNA/shRNA sequence: TGAATCAAGACCATCCCACGAA
  Species: Synthetic
  Entrez Gene: BACH1 (a.k.a. BACH-1, BTBD24)
  Promoter: human U6
  Cloning method: Gibson Cloning
  Sequencing primers: 5′ GTGGAAAGGACGCGACTTCT; 3′ AGTACtagaaCTCCCCAGTG
Terms and licenses: Academic/Nonprofit Terms; Industry Terms: Not Available to Industry
How to cite: pUC_hU6-shRKIP_BFP was a gift from Gabor Balazsi (Addgene plasmid # 199216 ; http://n2t.net/addgene:199216 ; RRID:Addgene_199216)
